Addgene plasmid #60619: pCR
Purpose: (Empty Backbone) crRNA expression plasmid on pRS423 backbone
Depositing lab: Huimin Zhao. Depositing organization: University of Illinois at Urbana-Champaign. Publication: Homology-Integrated CRISPR-Cas (HI-CRISPR) System for One-Step Multigene Disruption in Saccharomyces cerevisiae. Bao Z, Xiao H, Liang J, Zhang L, Xiong X, Sun N, Si T, Zhao H. ACS Synth Biol. 2014 Sep 19. 10.1021/sb500255k PubMed 25207793.
Backbone
  Vector backbone: pRS423
  Backbone size (bp): 5000
  Vector type: Yeast Expression, CRISPR
  Promoter: SNR52
  Selectable markers: HIS3
Growth in bacteria
  Bacterial resistance: Ampicillin, 100 μg/mL
  Growth temperature: 37°C
  Growth strain: DH5alpha
  Copy number: High Copy
Gene/Insert
  Cloning method: Restriction Enzyme
Resource information
  A portion of this plasmid was derived from a plasmid made by: Dr. Feng Zhang
Terms and licenses: Academic/Nonprofit Terms; Industry Terms: Not Available to Industry
How to cite: pCR was a gift from Huimin Zhao (Addgene plasmid # 60619 ; http://n2t.net/addgene:60619 ; RRID:Addgene_60619)
