[The description below was written by a language model from this plasmid's Addgene catalogue record and pLannotate feature annotations shown in this document.]
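Description:
pCR is an empty-backbone crRNA expression plasmid for CRISPR-Cas genome editing in Saccharomyces cerevisiae, built on the pRS423 yeast–E. coli shuttle vector. In yeast it is maintained episomally through the 2μ origin of replication, which gives multicopy maintenance, and is selected by histidine prototrophy through the HIS3 marker driven by its own promoter. In E. coli it replicates from a high-copy ColE1/pUC-type origin and is selected with ampicillin via the β-lactamase gene. The annotated sequence is about 6.1 kb, and the small fragments called as bom, rop, lacI and M13/f1 ori appear to be backbone remnants rather than functional parts.

The expression cassette consists of the SNR52 small nucleolar RNA promoter, which is transcribed by RNA polymerase III and suits the production of short non-coding RNAs, followed by a Streptococcus pyogenes CRISPR direct repeat, and further downstream a second direct repeat immediately ahead of the SUP4 tRNA terminator. Between the two repeats the feature table shows a lacZα fragment with its lac promoter, operator and CAP site, together with T7 and T3 promoters and a piece of the pBluescript polylinker. This arrangement looks like a placeholder that is replaced by restriction cloning with spacer sequences, possibly permitting blue/white screening, although the record does not state this or name the cloning sites. No spacer or target is present as supplied, and neither Cas9 nor a tracrRNA is annotated, so these would have to be provided separately. The associated work describes a homology-integrated CRISPR system for one-step disruption of multiple yeast genes, and part of the plasmid derives from another laboratory's construct.
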