Features (pLannotate 1.2.2; 28 found; start..end, strand, type, name):
    137..186     +  misc_feature   bom (fragment): basis of mobility region from pBR322
    187..267     -  CDS            MRM1 (fragment): MRM1_YEAST - Also known as PET56 From Saccharomyces cerevisiae (strain ATCC 204508 / S288c) (Baker's yeast).
    317..504     +  promoter       HIS3 promoter: S. cerevisiae HIS3
    505..1164    +  CDS            HIS3: imidazoleglycerol-phosphate dehydratase, required for histidine biosynthesis; S. cerevisiae HIS3; yeast auxotrophic marker
   1372..1423    +  misc_feature   bom (fragment): basis of mobility region from pBR322
   1424..1651    -  rep_origin     M13 ori (fragment) (sequence partly withheld): M13 bacteriophage origin of replication; arrow indicates direction of (+) strand synthesis
   1658..1926    +  promoter       SNR52 promoter: promoter for the S. cerevisiae small nucleolar RNA gene SNR52
   1929..1962    +  repeat_region  DR (fragment): direct repeat for the Streptococcus pyogenes CRISPR/Cas system
   1972..1988    -  rep_origin     f1 ori (fragment): f1 bacteriophage origin of replication; arrow indicates direction of (+) strand synthesis
   1993..2148    -  CDS            lacZα (fragment): LacZα fragment of β-galactosidase; lacZ fragment
   2156..2174    +  promoter       T7 promoter: promoter for bacteriophage T7 RNA polymerase
   2183..2206    -  misc_feature   MCS (fragment): pBluescript multiple cloning site
   2222..2240    -  promoter       T3 promoter: promoter for bacteriophage T3 RNA polymerase
   2285..2301    -  protein_bind   lac operator: The lac repressor binds to the lac operator to inhibit transcription in E. coli. This inhibition can be relieved by adding lactose or isopropyl-β-D-thiogalactopyranoside (IPTG). lac repressor encoded by lacI
   2309..2339    -  promoter       lac promoter: promoter for the E. coli lac operon
   2354..2375    -  protein_bind   CAP binding site: CAP binding activates transcription in the presence of cAMP. E. coli catabolite activator protein
   2416..2447    +  repeat_region  DR (fragment): direct repeat for the Streptococcus pyogenes CRISPR/Cas system
   2448..2467    +  terminator     SUP4 terminator: transcription terminator for the S. cerevisiae SUP4 tRNA gene
   2474..2492    +  misc_feature   MCS (fragment): pUC18/19 multiple cloning site
   2529..2545    -  protein_bind   lac operator: The lac repressor binds to the lac operator to inhibit transcription in E. coli. This inhibition can be relieved by adding lactose or isopropyl-β-D-thiogalactopyranoside (IPTG). lac repressor encoded by lacI
   2553..2583    -  promoter       lac promoter: promoter for the E. coli lac operon
   2598..2619    -  protein_bind   CAP binding site: CAP binding activates transcription in the presence of cAMP. E. coli catabolite activator protein
   2632..2724    -  CDS            lacI (fragment): lac repressor; lacI; The lac repressor binds to the lac operator to inhibit transcription in E. coli. This inhibition can be relieved by adding lactose or isopropyl-β-D-thiogalactopyranoside (IPTG).
   2907..3495    -  rep_origin     ori: high-copy-number ColE1/pMB1/pBR322/pUC origin of replication
   3666..4526    -  CDS            AmpR: β-lactamase; bla; confers resistance to ampicillin, carbenicillin, and related antibiotics
   4527..4631    -  promoter       AmpR promoter: bla
   4658..6000    -  rep_origin     2μ ori: yeast 2μ plasmid origin of replication
   6067..35      +  CDS            rop (fragment) (across the origin): Rop protein, which maintains plasmids at low copy number; rop
>Addgene plasmid #60619 | pCR | depositor full sequence | sequence record 99568 | Full Sequence
TCGCGCGTTTCGGTGATGACGGTGAAAACCTCTGACACATGCAGCTCCCGGAGACGGTCACAGCTTGTCT
GTAAGCGGATGCCGGGAGCAGACAAGCCCGTCAGGGCGCGTCAGCGGGTGTTGGCGGGTGTCGGGGCTGG
CTTAACTATGCGGCATCAGAGCAGATTGTACTGAGAGTGCACCATAAATTCCCGTTTTAAGAGCTTGGTG
AGCGCTAGGAGTCACTGCCAGGTATCGTTTGAACACGGCATTAGTCAGGGAAGTCATAACACAGTCCTTT
CCCGCAATTTTCTTTTTCTATTACTCTTGGCCTCCTCTAGTACACTCTATATTTTTTTATGCCTCGGTAA
TGATTTTCATTTTTTTTTTTCCACCTAGCGGATGACTCTTTTTTTTTCTTAGCGATTGGCATTATCACAT
AATGAATTATACATTATATAAAGTAATGTGATTTCTTCGAAGAATATACTAAAAAATGAGCAGGCAAGAT
AAACGAAGGCAAAGATGACAGAGCAGAAAGCCCTAGTAAAGCGTATTACAAATGAAACCAAGATTCAGAT
TGCGATCTCTTTAAAGGGTGGTCCCCTAGCGATAGAGCACTCGATCTTCCCAGAAAAAGAGGCAGAAGCA
GTAGCAGAACAGGCCACACAATCGCAAGTGATTAACGTCCACACAGGTATAGGGTTTCTGGACCATATGA
TACATGCTCTGGCCAAGCATTCCGGCTGGTCGCTAATCGTTGAGTGCATTGGTGACTTACACATAGACGA
CCATCACACCACTGAAGACTGCGGGATTGCTCTCGGTCAAGCTTTTAAAGAGGCCCTACTGGCGCGTGGA
GTAAAAAGGTTTGGATCAGGATTTGCGCCTTTGGATGAGGCACTTTCCAGAGCGGTGGTAGATCTTTCGA
ACAGGCCGTACGCAGTTGTCGAACTTGGTTTGCAAAGGGAGAAAGTAGGAGATCTCTCTTGCGAGATGAT
CCCGCATTTTCTTGAAAGCTTTGCAGAGGCTAGCAGAATTACCCTCCACGTTGATTGTCTGCGAGGCAAG
AATGATCATCACCGTAGTGAGAGTGCGTTCAAGGCTCTTGCGGTTGCCATAAGAGAAGCCACCTCGCCCA
ATGGTACCAACGATGTTCCCTCCACCAAAGGTGTTCTTATGTAGTGACACCGATTATTTAAAGCTGCAGC
ATACGATATATATACATGTGTATATATGTATACCTATGAATGTCAGTAAGTATGTATACGAACAGTATGA
TACTGAAGATGACAAGGTAATGCATCATTCTATACGTGTCATTCTGAACGAGGCGCGCTTTCCTTTTTTC
TTTTTGCTTTTTCTTTTTTTTTCTCTTGAACTCGACGGATCTATGCGGTGTGAAATACCGCACAGATGCG
TAAGGAGAAAATACCGCATCAGGAAATTGTAAGCGTTAATATTTTGTTAAAATTCGCGTTAAATTTTTGT
TAAATCAGCTCATTTTTTAACCAATAGGCCGAAATCGGCAAAATCCCTTATAAATCAAAAGAATAGACCG
AGATAGGGT
[37 nt withheld, positions 1550-1586]
AAAGAACGTGGACTCCAACGTCAAAGG
[38 nt withheld, positions 1614-1651]
CTCGAGTCTTTGAAAAGATAATGTATGATTATGCTTTCACTCATATTTATACAGAAACTTGATGTTTTCT
TTCGAGTATATACAAGGTGATTACATGTACGTTTGAAGTACAACTCTAGATTTTGTAGTGCCCTCTTGGG
CTAGCGGTAAAGGTGCGCATTTTTTCACACCCTACAATGTTCTGTTCAAAAGATTTTGGTCAAACGCTGT
AGAAGTGAAAGTTGGTGCGCATGTTTCGGCGTTCGAAACTTCTCCGCAGTGAAAGATAAATGATCGGGTT
TTAGAGCTATGCTGTTTTGAATGGTCCCAAAGAGACCTCAGCCGCTACAGGGCGCGTCCCATTCGCCATT
CAGGCTGCGCAACTGTTGGGAAGGGCGATCGGTGCGGGCCTCTTCGCTATTACGCCAGCTGGCGAAAGGG
GGATGTGCTGCAAGGCGATTAAGTTGGGTAACGCCAGGGTTTTCCCAGTCACGACGTTGTAAAACGACGG
CCAGTGAGCGCGCGTAATACGACTCACTATAGGGCGAATTGGGTACCGGGCCCCCCCTCGAGGTCCTCCA
GCTTTTGTTCCCTTTAGTGAGGGTTAATTGCGCGCTTGGCGTAATCATGGTCATAGCTGTTTCCTGTGTG
AAATTGTTATCCGCTCACAATTCCACACAACATACGAGCCGGAAGCATAAAGTGTAAAGCCTGGGGTGCC
TAATGAGTGAGCTAACTCACATTAATTGCGTTGCGCTCACTGCCCGCTTTCCACCGGTGGTCTCTAGAGC
TATGCTGTTTTGAATGGTCCCAAAACTTTTTTTGTTTTTTATGTCTGAGCTCCCTGCAGGCATGCAAGCT
TGGCGTAATCATGGTCATAGCTGTTTCCTGTGTGAAATTGTTATCCGCTCACAATTCCACACAACATACG
AGCCGGAAGCATAAAGTGTAAAGCCTGGGGTGCCTAATGAGTGAGCTAACTCACATTAATTGCGTTGCGC
TCACTGCCCGCTTTCCAGTCGGGAAACCTGTCGTGCCAGCTGCATTAATGAATCGGCCAACGCGCGGGGA
GAGGCGGTTTGCGTATTGGGCGCTCTTCCGCTTCCTCGCTCACTGACTCGCTGCGCTCGGTCGTTCGGCT
GCGGCGAGCGGTATCAGCTCACTCAAAGGCGGTAATACGGTTATCCACAGAATCAGGGGATAACGCAGGA
AAGAACATGTGAGCAAAAGGCCAGCAAAAGGCCAGGAACCGTAAAAAGGCCGCGTTGCTGGCGTTTTTCC
ATAGGCTCCGCCCCCCTGACGAGCATCACAAAAATCGACGCTCAAGTCAGAGGTGGCGAAACCCGACAGG
ACTATAAAGATACCAGGCGTTTCCCCCTGGAAGCTCCCTCGTGCGCTCTCCTGTTCCGACCCTGCCGCTT
ACCGGATACCTGTCCGCCTTTCTCCCTTCGGGAAGCGTGGCGCTTTCTCATAGCTCACGCTGTAGGTATC
TCAGTTCGGTGTAGGTCGTTCGCTCCAAGCTGGGCTGTGTGCACGAACCCCCCGTTCAGCCCGACCGCTG
CGCCTTATCCGGTAACTATCGTCTTGAGTCCAACCCGGTAAGACACGACTTATCGCCACTGGCAGCAGCC
ACTGGTAACAGGATTAGCAGAGCGAGGTATGTAGGCGGTGCTACAGAGTTCTTGAAGTGGTGGCCTAACT
ACGGCTACACTAGAAGAACAGTATTTGGTATCTGCGCTCTGCTGAAGCCAGTTACCTTCGGAAAAAGAGT
TGGTAGCTCTTGATCCGGCAAACAAACCACCGCTGGTAGCGGTGGTTTTTTTGTTTGCAAGCAGCAGATT
ACGCGCAGAAAAAAAGGATCTCAAGAAGATCCTTTGATCTTTTCTACGGGGTCTGACGCTCAGTGGAACG
AAAACTCACGTTAAGGGATTTTGGTCATGAGATTATCAAAAAGGATCTTCACCTAGATCCTTTTAAATTA
AAAATGAAGTTTTAAATCAATCTAAAGTATATATGAGTAAACTTGGTCTGACAGTTACCAATGCTTAATC
AGTGAGGCACCTATCTCAGCGATCTGTCTATTTCGTTCATCCATAGTTGCCTGACTCCCCGTCGTGTAGA
TAACTACGATACGGGAGGGCTTACCATCTGGCCCCAGTGCTGCAATGATACCGCGGCTCCCACGCTCACC
GGCTCCAGATTTATCAGCAATAAACCAGCCAGCCGGAAGGGCCGAGCGCAGAAGTGGTCCTGCAACTTTA
TCCGCCTCCATCCAGTCTATTAATTGTTGCCGGGAAGCTAGAGTAAGTAGTTCGCCAGTTAATAGTTTGC
GCAACGTTGTTGCCATTGCTACAGGCATCGTGGTGTCACGCTCGTCGTTTGGTATGGCTTCATTCAGCTC
CGGTTCCCAACGATCAAGGCGAGTTACATGATCCCCCATGTTGTGCAAAAAAGCGGTTAGCTCCTTCGGT
CCTCCGATCGTTGTCAGAAGTAAGTTGGCCGCAGTGTTATCACTCATGGTTATGGCAGCACTGCATAATT
CTCTTACTGTCATGCCATCCGTAAGATGCTTTTCTGTGACTGGTGAGTACTCAACCAAGTCATTCTGAGA
ATAGTGTATGCGGCGACCGAGTTGCTCTTGCCCGGCGTCAATACGGGATAATACCGCGCCACATAGCAGA
ACTTTAAAAGTGCTCATCATTGGAAAACGTTCTTCGGGGCGAAAACTCTCAAGGATCTTACCGCTGTTGA
GATCCAGTTCGATGTAACCCACTCGTGCACCCAACTGATCTTCAGCATCTTTTACTTTCACCAGCGTTTC
TGGGTGAGCAAAAACAGGAAGGCAAAATGCCGCAAAAAAGGGAATAAGGGCGACACGGAAATGTTGAATA
CTCATACTCTTCCTTTTTCAATATTATTGAAGCATTTATCAGGGTTATTGTCTCATGAGCGGATACATAT
TTGAATGTATTTAGAAAAATAAACAAATAGGGGTTCCGCGCACATTTCCCCGAAAAGTGCCACCTGAACG
AAGCATCTGTGCTTCATTTTGTAGAACAAAAATGCAACGCGAGAGCGCTAATTTTTCAAACAAAGAATCT
GAGCTGCATTTTTACAGAACAGAAATGCAACGCGAAAGCGCTATTTTACCAACGAAGAATCTGTGCTTCA
TTTTTGTAAAACAAAAATGCAACGCGAGAGCGCTAATTTTTCAAACAAAGAATCTGAGCTGCATTTTTAC
AGAACAGAAATGCAACGCGAGAGCGCTATTTTACCAACAAAGAATCTATACTTCTTTTTTGTTCTACAAA
AATGCATCCCGAGAGCGCTATTTTTCTAACAAAGCATCTTAGATTACTTTTTTTCTCCTTTGTGCGCTCT
ATAATGCAGTCTCTTGATAACTTTTTGCACTGTAGGTCCGTTAAGGTTAGAAGAAGGCTACTTTGGTGTC
TATTTTCTCTTCCATAAAAAAAGCCTGACTCCACTTCCCGCGTTTACTGATTACTAGCGAAGCTGCGGGT
GCATTTTTTCAAGATAAAGGCATCCCCGATTATATTCTATACCGATGTGGATTGCGCATACTTTGTGAAC
AGAAAGTGATAGCGTTGATGATTCTTCATTGGTCAGAAAATTATGAACGGTTTCTTCTATTTTGTCTCTA
TATACTACGTATAGGAAATGTTTACATTTTCGTATTGTTTTCGATTCACTCTATGAATAGTTCTTACTAC
AATTTTTTTGTCTAAAGAGTAATACTAGAGATAAACATAAAAAATGTAGAGGTCGAGTTTAGATGCAAGT
TCAAGGAGCGAAAGGTGGATGGGTAGGTTATATAGGGATATAGCACAGAGATATATAGCAAAGAGATACT
TTTGAGCAATGTTTGTGGAAGCGGTATTCGCAATATTTTAGTAGCTCGTTACAGTCCGGTGCGTTTTTGG
TTTTTTGAAAGTGCGTCTTCAGAGCGCTTTTGGTTTTCAAAAGCGCTCTGAAGTTCCTATACTTTCTAGA
GAATAGGAACTTCGGAATAGGAACTTCAAAGCGTTTCCGAAAACGAGCGCTTCCGAAAATGCAACGCGAG
CTGCGCACATACAGCTCACTGTTCACGTCGCACCTATATCTGCGTGTTGCCTGTATATATATATACATGA
GAAGAACGGCATAGTGCGTGTTTATGCTTAAATGCGTACTTATATGCGTCTATTTATGTAGGATGAAAGG
TAGTCTAGTACCTCCTGTGATATTATCCCATTCCATGCGGGGTATCGTATGCTTCCTTCAGCACTACCCT
TTAGCTGTTCTATATGCTGCCACTCCTCAATTGGATTAGTCTCATCCTTCAATGCTATCATTTCCTTTGA
TATTGGATCATCTAAGAAACCATTATTATCATGACATTAACCTATAAAAATAGGCGTATCACGAGGCCCT
TTCGTC
