>Addgene plasmid #60619 | pCR | addgene partial sequence | sequence record 98841 | LacZ-F2 5'-cctcttcgctattacgccag-3'
TGAGCGCGCGTAATACGACTCACTATAGGGCGAATTGGGTACCGGGCCCCCCCTCGAGGTCCTCCAGCTT
TTGTTCCCTTTAGTGAGGGTTAATTGCGCGCTTGGCGTAATCATGGTCATAGCTGTTTCCTGTGTGAAAT
TGTTATCCGCTCACAATTCCACACAACATACGAGCCGGAAGCATAAAGTGTAAAGCCTGGGGTGCCTAAT
GAGTGAGCTAACTCACATTAATTGCGTTGCGCTCACTGCCCGCTTTCCACCGGTGGTCTCTAGAGCTATG
CTGTTTTGAATGGTCCCAAAACTTTTTTTGTTTTTTATGTCTGAGCTCCCTGCAGGCATGCAAGCTTGGC
GTAATCATGGTCATAGCTGTTTCCTGTGTGAAATTGTTATCCGCTCACAATTCCACACAACATACGAGCC
GGAAGCATAAAGTGTAAAGCCTGGGGTGCCTAATGAGTGAGCTAACTCACATTAATTGCGTTGCGCTCAC
TGCCCGCTTTCCAGTCGGGAAACCTGTCGTGCCAGCTGCATTAATGAATCGGCCAACGCGCGGGGAGAGG
CGGTTTGCGTATTGGGCGCTCTTCCGCTTCCT
