>Addgene plasmid #60619 | pCR | addgene partial sequence | sequence record 98867 | HIS3-R 5'-cactcaacgattagcgacca-3'
AACCCTATACCTGTGTGGACGTTAATCACTTGCGATTGTGTGGCCTGTTCTGCTACTGCTTCTGCCTCTT
TTTCTGGGAAGATCGAGTGCTCTATCGCTAGGGGACCACCCTTTAAAGAGATCGCAATCTGAATCTTGGT
TTCATTTGTAATACGCTTTACTAGGGCTTTCTGCTCTGTCATCTTTGCCTTCGTTTATCTTGCCTGCTCA
TTTTTTAGTATATTCTTCGAAGAAATCACATTACTTTATATAATGTATAATTCATTATGTGATAATGCCA
ATCGCTAAGAAAAAAAAAGAGTCATCCGCTAGGTGGAAAAAAAAAAATGAAAATCATTACCGAGGCATAA
AAAAATATAGAGTGTACTAGAGGAGGCCAAGAGTAATAGAAAAAGAAAATTGCGGGAAAGGACTGTGTTA
TGACTTCCCTGACTAATGCCGTGTTCAAACGATACCTGGCAGTGACTCCTAGCGCTCACCAAGCTCTTAA
AACGGGAATTTATGGTGCACTCTCAGTACAATCTGCTCTGATGCCGCATAGTTAAGCCAGCCCCGACACC
CGCCAACACCCGCTGACGCGCCCTGACGGGCTTGTCTGCTCCCGGCATCCGCTTACAGACAAGCTGTGAC
CGTCTCCGGGAGCTGCATGTGTC
