>Addgene plasmid #60619 | pCR | addgene partial sequence | sequence record 99148 | T3 5'-GCAATTAACCCTCACTAAAGG-3'
CCAATTCGCCCTATAGTGAGTCGTATTACGCGCGCTCACTGGCCGTCGTTTTACAACGTCGTGACTGGGA
AAACCCTGGCGTTACCCAACTTAATCGCCTTGCAGCACATCCCCCTTTCGCCAGCTGGCGTAATAGCGAA
GAGGCCCGCACCGATCGCCCTTCCCAACAGTTGCGCAGCCTGAATGGCGAATGGGACGCGCCCTGTAGCG
GCTGAGGTCTCTTTGGGACCATTCAAAACAGCATAGCTCTAAAACCCGATCATTTATCTTTCACTGCGGA
GAAGTTTCGAACGCCGAAACATGCGCACCAACTTTCACTTCTACAGCGTTTGACCAAAATCTTTTGAACA
GAACATTGTAGGGTGTGAAAAAATGCGCACCTTTACCGCTAGCCCAAGAGGGCACTACAAAATCTAGAGT
TGTACTTCAAACGTACATGTAATCACCTTGTATATACTCGAAAGAAAACATCAAGTTTCTGTATAAATAT
GAGTGAAAGCATAATCATACATTATCTTTTCAAAGACTCGAG
[38 nt withheld, positions 533-570]
CCTTTGACGTTGGAGTCCACGTTCTTT
[37 nt withheld, positions 598-634]
ACCCTATCTCGGTCTATTCTTTTGATTTATAAGGGATTTTGCCGATTTCGGCCTATTGGTTAAAAAATGA
GCTGATTTAACAAAAATTTAACGCGAATTTTAACAAAATATTAACGCTTACAATTTCCTGATGCGGTATT
TTCTCCTTACGCATCTGTGCGGTATTTCACACCGCATAGAT
